>Addgene plasmid #195677 | pBEL2561 | addgene full sequence | sequence record 382995 | Addgene NGS Result
CTGCTCTGATGCCGCATAGTTAAGCCAGTATACACTCCGCTATCGCTACGTGACTGGGTCATGGCTGCGC
CCCGACACCCGCCAACACCCGCTGACGCGCCCTGACGGGCTTGTCTGCTCCCGGCATCCGCTTACAGACA
AGCTGTGACCGTCTCCGGGAGCTGCATGTGTCAGAGGTTTTCACCGTCATCACCGAAACGCGCGAGGCAG
CTGCGGTAAAGCTCATCAGCGTGGTCGTGAAGCGATTCACAGATGTCTGCCTGTTCATCCGCGTCCAGCT
CGTTGAGTTTCTCCAGAAGCGTTAATGTCTGGCTTCTGATAAAGCGGGCCATGTTAAGGGCGGTTTTTTC
CTGTTTGGTCACTGATGCCTCCGTGTAAGGGGGATTTCTGTTCATGGGGGTAATGATACCGATGAAACGA
GAGAGGATGCTCACGATACGGGTTACTGATGATGAACATGCCCGGTTACTGGAACGTTGTGAGGGTAAAC
AACTGGCGGTATGGATGCGGCGGGACCAGAGAAAAATCACTCAGGGTCAATGCCAGCGCTTCGTTAATAC
AGATGTAGGTGTTCCACAGGGTAGCCAGCAGCATCCTGCGATGCAGATCCGGAACATAATGGTGCAGGGC
GCTGACTTCCGCGTTTCCAGACTTTACGAAACACGGAAACCGAAGACCATTCATGTTGTTGCTCAGGTCG
CAGACGTTTTGCAGCAGCAGTCGCTTCACGTTCGCTCGCGTATCGGTGATTCATTCTGCTAACCAGTAAG
GCAACCCCGCCAGCCTAGCCGGGTCCTCAACGACAGGAGCACGATCATGCGCACCCGTGGGGCCGCCATG
CCGGCGATAATGGCCTGCTTCTCGCCGAAACGTTTGGTGGCGGGACCAGTGACGAAGGCTTGAGCGAGGG
CGTGCAAGATTCCGAATACCGCAAGCGACAGGCCGATCATCGTCGCGCTCCAGCGAAAGCGGTCCTCGCC
GAAAATGACCCAGAGCGCTGCCGGCACCTGTCCTACGAGTTGCATGATAAAGAAGACAGTCATAAGTGCG
GCGACGATAGTCATGCCCCGCGCCCACCGGAAGGAGCTGACTGGGTTGAAGGCTCTCAAGGGCATCGGTC
GAGATCCCGGTGCCTAATGAGTGAGCTAACTTACATTAATTGCGTTGCGCTCACTGCCCGCTTTCCAGTC
GGGAAACCTGTCGTGCCAGCTGCATTAATGAATCGGCCAACGCGCGGGGAGAGGCGGTTTGCGTATTGGG
CGCCAGGGTGGTTTTTCTTTTCACCAGTGAGACGGGCAACAGCTGATTGCCCTTCACCGCCTGGCCCTGA
GAGAGTTGCAGCAAGCGGTCCACGCTGGTTTGCCCCAGCAGGCGAAAATCCTGTTTGATGGTGGTTAACG
GCGGGATATAACATGAGCTGTCTTCGGTATCGTCGTATCCCACTACCGAGATATCCGCACCAACGCGCAG
CCCGGACTCGGTAATGGCGCGCATTGCGCCCAGCGCCATCTGATCGTTGGCAACCAGCATCGCAGTGGGA
ACGATGCCCTCATTCAGCATTTGCATGGTTTGTTGAAAACCGGACATGGCACTCCAGTCGCCTTCCCGTT
CCGCTATCGGCTGAATTTGATTGCGAGTGAGATATTTATGCCAGCCAGCCAGACGCAGACGCGCCGAGAC
AGAACTTAATGGGCCCGCTAACAGCGCGATTTGCTGGTGACCCAATGCGACCAGATGCTCCACGCCCAGT
CGCGTACCGTCTTCATGGGAGAAAATAATACTGTTGATGGGTGTCTGGTCAGAGACATCAAGAAATAACG
CCGGAACATTAGTGCAGGCAGCTTCCACAGCAATGGCATCCTGGTCATCCAGCGGATAGTTAATGATCAG
CCCACTGACGCGTTGCGCGAGAAGATTGTGCACCGCCGCTTTACAGGCTTCGACGCCGCTTCGTTCTACC
ATCGACACCACCACGCTGGCACCCAGTTGATCGGCGCGAGATTTAATCGCCGCGACAATTTGCGACGGCG
CGTGCAGGGCCAGACTGGAGGTGGCAACGCCAATCAGCAACGACTGTTTGCCCGCCAGTTGTTGTGCCAC
GCGGTTGGGAATGTAATTCAGCTCCGCCATCGCCGCTTCCACTTTTTCCCGCGTTTTCGCAGAAACGTGG
CTGGCCTGGTTCACCACGCGGGAAACGGTCTGATAAGAGACACCGGCATACTCTGCGACATCGTATAACG
TTACTGGTTTCACATTCACCACCCTGAATTGACTCTCTTCCGGGCGCTATCATGCCATACCGCGAAAGGT
TTTGCGCCATTCGATGGTGTCCGGGATCTCGACGCTCTCCCTTATGCGACTCCTGCATTAGGAAGCAGCC
CAGTAGTAGGTTGAGGCCGTTGAGCACCGCCGCCGCAAGGAATGGTGCATGCAAGGAGATGGCGCCCAAC
AGTCCCCCGGCCACGGGGCCTGCCACCATACCCACGCCGAAACAAGCGCTCATGAGCCCGAAGTGGCGAG
CCCGATCTTCCCCATCGGTGATGTCGGCGATATAGGCGCCAGCAACCGCACCTGTGGCGCCGGTGATGCC
GGCCACGATGCGTCCGGCGTAGAGGATCGAGATCTCGATCCCGCGAAATTAATACGACTCACTATAGGGG
AATTGTGAGCGGATAACAATTCCCCTCTAGAAATAATTTTGTTTAACTTTGGCCCAGGAGATATACATAT
GCATCACCACCATCACCATGAAAATCTGTATTTTCAGGCAGACCAGACCAATCCGTATAAGCTGATGGAC
GAGGCGGCGCAGAAAACGTTCGATCGCCTGAAGAATGAGCAACCGCAAATTCGGGCCAACCCGGATTATC
TGCGTACCATTGTTGATCAGGAACTGCTGCCATACGTACAGGTGAAATACGCCGGTGCGCTGGTGCTGGG
CCAGTATTACAAGAGTGCGACCCCTGCTCAACGTGAAGCCTACTTTGCCGCTTTCCGTGAGTACCTGAAG
CAGGCTTACGGTCAGGCGCTGGCGATGTATCACGGTCAAACCTATCAGATTGCGCCAGAACAGCCGCTGG
GCGATAAAACCATTGTGCCTATTCGCGTTACCATTATTGACCCGAATGGCCGTCCGCCGGTGCGTCTGGA
CTTCCAGTGGCGTAAAAACTCCCAGACGGGCAATTGGCAGGCTTACGACATGATTGCTGAAGGCGTCAGT
ATGATCACCACCAAACAAGAAGAGTGGGGAACGCTGCTGCGTACCAAAGGTATCGACGGCCTGACTGCGC
AACTGAAATCGATTTCTCAACAGAAAATCACTCTGGAAGAGAAAAAATAAGAGAGACCGGCCGGCCGATC
CGGCTGCTAACAAAGCCCGAAAGGAAGCTGAGTTGGCTGCTGCCACCGCTGAGCAATAACTAGCATAACC
CCTTGGGGCCTCTAAACGGGTCTTGAGGGGTTTTTTGCTGAAAGGAGGAACTATATCCGGATTGGCGAAT
GGG
[124 nt withheld, positions 3504-3627]
C
[91 nt withheld, positions 3629-3719]
A
[49 nt withheld, positions 3721-3769]
CCTTTGACGTTGGAGTCCACGTTCTTT
[37 nt withheld, positions 3797-3833]
ACCCTATCTCGGTCTATTCTTTTGATTTATAAGGGATTTTGCCGATTTCGGCCTATTGGTTAAAAAATGA
GCTGATTTAACAAAAATTTAACGCGAATTTTAACAAAATATTAACGCTTACAATTTAGGTGGCACTTTTC
GGGGAACGACGACCTGCAGCCAAGCTAGCTTGGCTGGACGTAAACTCCTCTTCAGACCTAATAACTTCGT
ATAGCATACATTATACGAAGTTATATTAAGGGTTATTGAATATGATCGGAATTGGGCTGCAGGAATTCGA
TAGCTTGGCTGCAGGTCGACCTCGAGGATGTGCGCGGAACCCCTATTTGTTTATTTTTCTAAATACATTC
AAATATGTATCCGCTCATGAGACAATAACCCTGATAAATGCTTCAATAATATTGAAAAAGGAAGAGTATG
AGTATTCAACATTTCCGTGTCGCCCTTATTCCCTTTTTTGCGGCATTTTGCCTTCCTGTTTTTGCTCACC
CAGAAACGCTGGTGAAAGTAAAAGATGCTGAAGATCAGTTGGGTGCACGAGTGGGTTACATCGAACTGGA
TCTCAACAGCGGTAAGATCCTTGAGAGTTTTCGCCCCGAAGAACGTTTTCCAATGATGAGCACTTTTAAA
GTTCTGCTATGTGGCGCGGTATTATCCCGTATTGACGCCGGGCAAGAGCAACTCGGTCGCCGCATACACT
ATTCTCAGAATGACTTGGTTGAGTACTCACCAGTCACAGAAAAGCATCTTACGGATGGCATGACAGTAAG
AGAATTATGCAGTGCTGCCATAACCATGAGTGATAACACTGCGGCCAACTTACTTCTGACAACGATCGGA
GGACCGAAGGAGCTAACCGCTTTTTTGCACAACATGGGGGATCATGTAACTCGCCTTGATCGTTGGGAAC
CGGAGCTGAATGAAGCCATACCAAACGACGAGCGTGACACCACGATGCCTGCAGCAATGGCAACAACGTT
GCGCAAACTATTAACTGGCGAACTACTTACTCTAGCTTCCCGGCAACAATTAATAGACTGGATGGAGGCG
GATAAAGTTGCAGGACCACTTCTGCGCTCGGCCCTTCCGGCTGGCTGGTTTATTGCTGATAAATCTGGAG
CCGGTGAGCGTGGCTCTCGCGGTATCATTGCAGCACTGGGGCCAGATGGTAAGCCCTCCCGTATCGTAGT
TATCTACACGACGGGGAGTCAGGCAACTATGGATGAACGAAATAGACAGATCGCTGAGATAGGTGCCTCA
CTGATTAAGCATTGGTAACTGTCAGACCAAGTTTACTCATATATACTTTAGATTGATTTAAAACTTCATT
TTTAATTTAAAAGGATCTAGGTGAAGATCCTTTTTGATAATCTCATGACCAAAATCCCTTAACGTGAGTT
TTCGTTCCACTGAGCGTCAGACCCCGTAGAAAAGATCAAAGGATCTTCTTGAGATCCTTTTTTTCTGCGC
GTAATCTGCTGCTTGCAAACAAAAAAACCACCGCTACCAGCGGTGGTTTGTTTGCCGGATCAAGAGCTAC
CAACTCTTTTTCCGAAGGTAACTGGCTTCAGCAGAGCGCAGATACCAAATACTGTCCTTCTAGTGTAGCC
GTAGTTAGGCCACCACTTCAAGAACTCTGTAGCACCGCCTACATACCTCGCTCTGCTAATCCTGTTACCA
GTGGCTGCTGCCAGTGGCGATAAGTCGTGTCTTACCGGGTTGGACTCAAGACGATAGTTACCGGATAAGG
CGCAGCGGTCGGGCTGAACGGGGGGTTCGTGCACACAGCCCAGCTTGGAGCGAACGACCTACACCGAACT
GAGATACCTACAGCGTGAGCTATGAGAAAGCGCCACGCTTCCCGAAGGGAGAAAGGCGGACAGGTATCCG
GTAAGCGGCAGGGTCGGAACAGGAGAGCGCACGAGGGAGCTTCCAGGGGGAAACGCCTGGTATCTTTATA
GTCCTGTCGGGTTTCGCCACCTCTGACTTGAGCGTCGATTTTTGTGATGCTCGTCAGGGGGGCGGAGCCT
ATGGAAAAACGCCAGCAACGCGGCCTTTTTACGGTTCCTGGCCTTTTGCTGGCCTTTTGCTCACATGTTC
TTTCCTGCGTTATCCCCTGATTCTGTGGATAACCGTATTACCGCCTTTGAGTGAGCTGATACCGCTCGCC
GCAGCCGAACGACCGAGCGCAGCGAGTCAGTGAGCGAGGAAGCGGAAGAGCGCCTGATGCGGTATTTTCT
CCTTACGCATCTGTGCGGTATTTCACACCGCAATGGTGCACTCTCAGTACAAT
Features (pLannotate 1.2.2; 19 found; start..end, strand, type, name):
    171..362     -  CDS            rop: Rop protein, which maintains plasmids at low copy number; rop
    379..759     +  CDS            YPB1_ECOLX: Protein predicted: Swiss-Prot protein existence level 4. From Escherichia coli.
    831..1122    -  CDS            TcR (fragment): tetracycline efflux protein; tet; confers resistance to tetracycline
   1137..1158    -  protein_bind   CAP binding site: CAP binding activates transcription in the presence of cAMP. E. coli catabolite activator protein
   1171..2253    -  CDS            lacI: lac repressor; lacI; The lac repressor binds to the lac operator to inhibit transcription in E. coli. This inhibition can be relieved by adding lactose or isopropyl-β-D-thiogalactopyranoside (IPTG).
   2254..2331    -  promoter       lacI promoter: lacI
   2339..2618    -  CDS            TcR (fragment): tetracycline efflux protein; tet; confers resistance to tetracycline
   2640..2658    +  promoter       T7 promoter: promoter for bacteriophage T7 RNA polymerase
   2659..2683    +  protein_bind   lac operator: The lac repressor binds to the lac operator to inhibit transcription in E. coli. This inhibition can be relieved by adding lactose or isopropyl-β-D-thiogalactopyranoside (IPTG). lac repressor encoded by lacI
   2768..3337    +  CDS            mlaC (fragment): MLAC_ECOLI - Also known as yrbC. Experimental evidence at protein level: Swiss-Prot protein existence level 1. Involved in a phospholipid transport pathway that maintains lipid asymmetry in the outer membrane by retrograde trafficking of phospholipids from the outer membrane to the inner membrane. May transfer phospholipid across the periplasmic space and deliver it to the MlaFEDB complex at the inner membrane. From Escherichia coli (strain K12).
   3363..3412    +  CDS            SET1 (fragment): solubility-enhancement tag derived from T7 phage gene 10B
   3420..3467    +  terminator     T7 terminator: transcription terminator for bacteriophage T7 RNA polymerase
   3504..3932    +  rep_origin     f1 ori (sequence partly withheld): f1 bacteriophage origin of replication; arrow indicates direction of (+) strand synthesis
   4034..4067    +  protein_bind   loxP: Cre-mediated recombination occurs in the 8-bp core sequence (GCATACAT). Cre recombinase
   4097..4115    +  misc_feature   MCS (fragment): pBluescript multiple cloning site
   4146..4250    +  promoter       AmpR promoter: bla
   4251..5111    +  CDS            AmpR: β-lactamase; bla; confers resistance to ampicillin, carbenicillin, and related antibiotics
   5282..5870    +  rep_origin     ori: high-copy-number ColE1/pMB1/pBR322/pUC origin of replication
   6056..69      -  misc_feature   bom (across the origin): basis of mobility region from pBR322
