[The description below was written by a language model from this plasmid's Addgene catalogue record and pLannotate feature annotations shown in this document.]
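Description:
pBEL2561 is a bacterial expression plasmid built on the pET21a backbone for producing and purifying a point mutant of the E. coli periplasmic lipid-binding protein MlaC. The insert, introduced by Gibson cloning, encodes MlaC carrying the N179E substitution, fused to a 6xHis tag and a TEV protease recognition site, so that the protein can be captured by metal-affinity chromatography and the tag then removed by TEV cleavage. The automated annotation identifies the mlaC coding region as a fragment of the full-length gene. It does not separately call out the His tag or TEV site, though the space between the lac operator and the start of the mlaC match would accommodate them upstream, as the name's ordering implies.

Expression is driven by a T7 promoter with an adjacent lac operator and ends at a T7 terminator. The plasmid also carries lacI under its own promoter, which keeps transcription repressed until IPTG is added in a host that supplies T7 RNA polymerase. Selection is by ampicillin through the bla gene. Replication depends on a pBR322/ColE1-type origin accompanied by rop and the bom region. The catalogue lists the plasmid as high copy, although rop normally restrains copy number. An f1 origin is present as well. The annotation also reports a loxP site, a short pBluescript polylinker remnant, tetracycline-resistance gene fragments and a short match to a T7 gene 10-derived tag; the record assigns none of these a function, and they are probably backbone remnants.

MlaC shuttles phospholipids across the periplasm to the inner-membrane MlaFEDB complex as part of the pathway that maintains outer-membrane lipid asymmetry. The associated study examined protein-protein interactions in the Mla system, which suggests this variant was made to test an interaction surface, although the record does not state the mutation's effect.
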