Addgene plasmid #195677: pBEL2561
Purpose: Expression/purification of 6xHis-TEV-MlaC(N179E)
Depositing lab: Gira Bhabha & Damian Ekiert. Depositing organization: NYU Grossman School of Medicine. Publication: Protein-protein interactions in the Mla lipid transport system probed by computational structure prediction and deep mutational scanning. MacRae MR, Puvanendran D, Haase MAB, Coudray N, Kolich L, Lam C, Baek M, Bhabha G, Ekiert DC. J Biol Chem. 2023 Apr 24:104744. doi: 10.1016/j.jbc.2023.104744. PubMed 37100290.
Backbone
  Vector backbone: pET21a
  Vector type: Bacterial Expression
Growth in bacteria
  Bacterial resistance: Ampicillin, 100 μg/mL
  Growth temperature: 37°C
  Growth strain: DH5alpha
  Copy number: High Copy
Gene/Insert
  Gene/Insert name: MlaC
  Species: E. coli
  Mutation: 6xHis-TEV-MlaC(N179E)
  Cloning method: Gibson Cloning
Terms and licenses: Academic/Nonprofit Terms; Industry Terms: Not Available to Industry
Depositor comments: Please visit https://www.biorxiv.org/content/10.1101/2022.12.09.519820v1 for bioRxiv preprint.
How to cite: pBEL2561 was a gift from Gira Bhabha & Damian Ekiert (Addgene plasmid # 195677 ; http://n2t.net/addgene:195677 ; RRID:Addgene_195677)
